>Addgene plasmid #119857 | Cmv d0 dPspCas13b-GGS-NYTHDF1(100-200) | depositor full sequence | sequence record 227045 | Cmv d0 dPspCas13b-GGS-NYTHDF1(100-200) sequence 7086 bps
TCAATATTGGCCATTAGCCATATTATTCATTGGTTATATAGCATAAATCAATATTGGCTATTGGCCATTG
CATACGTTGTATCTATATCATAATATGTACATTTATATTGGCTCATGTCCAATATGACCGCCATGTTGGC
ATTGATTATTGACTAGTTATTAATAGTAATCAATTACGGGGTCATTAGTTCATAGCCCATATATGGAGTT
CCGCGTTACATAACTTACGGTAAATGGCCCGCCTGGCTGACCGCCCAACGACCCCCGCCCATTGACGTCA
ATAATGACGTATGTTCCCATAGTAACGCCAATAGGGACTTTCCATTGACGTCAATGGGTGGAGTATTTAC
GGTAAACTGCCCACTTGGCAGTACATCAAGTGTATCATATGCCAAGTCCGCCCCCTATTGACGTCAATGA
CGGTAAATGGCCCGCCTGGCATTATGCCCAGTACATGACCTTACGGGACTTTCCTACTTGGCAGTACATC
TACGTATTAGTCATCGCTATTACCATGGTGATGCGGTTTTGGCAGTACACCAATGGGCGTGGATAGCGGT
TTGACTCACGGGGATTTCCAAGTCTCCACCCCATTGACGTCAATGGGAGTTTGTTTTGGCACCAAAATCA
ACGGGACTTTCCAAAATGTCGTAATAACCCCGCCCCGTTGACGCAAATGGGCGGTAGGCGTGTACGGTGG
GAGGTCTATATAAGCAGAGCTGGTTTAGTGAACCGTCAGATCACTAGAAGCTTTATTGCGGTAGTTTATC
ACAGTTAAATTGCTAACGCAGTCAGTGCTTCTGACACAACAGTCTCGAACTTAAGCTGCAGAAGTTGGTC
GTGAGGCACTGGGCAGGTAAGTATCAAGGTTACAAGACAGGTTTAAGGAGACCAATAGAAACTGGGCTTG
TCGAGACAGAGAAGACTCTTGCGTTTCTGATAGGCACCTATTGGTCTTACTGACATCCACTTTGCCTTTC
TCTCCACAGGTGTCCACTCCCAGTTCAATTACAGCTCTTAAGGCAGATCACTAGAAGCTTACGCTACCAC
CATGAACATCCCCGCTCTGGTGGAAAACCAGAAGAAGTACTTTGGCACCTACAGCGTGATGGCCATGCTG
AACGCTCAGACCGTGCTGGACCACATCCAGAAGGTGGCCGATATTGAGGGCGAGCAGAACGAGAACAACG
AGAATCTGTGGTTTCACCCCGTGATGAGCCACCTGTACAACGCCAAGAACGGCTACGACAAGCAGCCCGA
GAAAACCATGTTCATCATCGAGCGGCTGCAGAGCTACTTCCCATTCCTGAAGATCATGGCCGAGAACCAG
AGAGAGTACAGCAACGGCAAGTACAAGCAGAACCGCGTGGAAGTGAACAGCAACGACATCTTCGAGGTGC
TGAAGCGCGCCTTCGGCGTGCTGAAGATGTACAGGGACCTGACCAACGCATACAAGACCTACGAGGAAAA
GCTGAACGACGGCTGCGAGTTCCTGACCAGCACAGAGCAACCTCTGAGCGGCATGATCAACAACTACTAC
ACAGTGGCCCTGCGGAACATGAACGAGAGATACGGCTACAAGACAGAGGACCTGGCCTTCATCCAGGACA
AGCGGTTCAAGTTCGTGAAGGACGCCTACGGCAAGAAAAAGTCCCAAGTGAATACCGGATTCTTCCTGAG
CCTGCAGGACTACAACGGCGACACACAGAAGAAGCTGCACCTGAGCGGAGTGGGAATCGCCCTGCTGATC
TGCCTGTTCCTGGACAAGCAGTACATCAACATCTTTCTGAGCAGGCTGCCCATCTTCTCCAGCTACAATG
CCCAGAGCGAGGAACGGCGGATCATCATCAGATCCTTCGGCATCAACAGCATCAAGCTGCCCAAGGACCG
GATCCACAGCGAGAAGTCCAACAAGAGCGTGGCCATGGATATGCTCAACGAAGTGAAGCGGTGCCCCGAC
GAGCTGTTCACAACACTGTCTGCCGAGAAGCAGTCCCGGTTCAGAATCATCAGCGACGACCACAATGAAG
TGCTGATGAAGCGGAGCAGCGACAGATTCGTGCCTCTGCTGCTGCAGTATATCGATTACGGCAAGCTGTT
CGACCACATCAGGTTCCACGTGAACATGGGCAAGCTGAGATACCTGCTGAAGGCCGACAAGACCTGCATC
GACGGCCAGACCAGAGTCAGAGTGATCGAGCAGCCCCTGAACGGCTTCGGCAGACTGGAAGAGGCCGAGA
CAATGCGGAAGCAAGAGAACGGCACCTTCGGCAACAGCGGCATCCGGATCAGAGACTTCGAGAACATGAA
GCGGGACGACGCCAATCCTGCCAACTATCCCTACATCGTGGACACCTACACACACTACATCCTGGAAAAC
AACAAGGTCGAGATGTTTATCAACGACAAAGAGGACAGCGCCCCACTGCTGCCCGTGATCGAGGATGATA
GATACGTGGTCAAGACAATCCCCAGCTGCCGGATGAGCACCCTGGAAATTCCAGCCATGGCCTTCCACAT
GTTTCTGTTCGGCAGCAAGAAAACCGAGAAGCTGATCGTGGACGTGCACAACCGGTACAAGAGACTGTTC
CAGGCCATGCAGAAAGAAGAAGTGACCGCCGAGAATATCGCCAGCTTCGGAATCGCCGAGAGCGACCTGC
CTCAGAAGATCCTGGATCTGATCAGCGGCAATGCCCACGGCAAGGATGTGGACGCCTTCATCAGACTGAC
CGTGGACGACATGCTGACCGACACCGAGCGGAGAATCAAGAGATTCAAGGACGACCGGAAGTCCATTCGG
AGCGCCGACAACAAGATGGGAAAGAGAGGCTTCAAGCAGATCTCCACAGGCAAGCTGGCCGACTTCCTGG
CCAAGGACATCGTGCTGTTTCAGCCCAGCGTGAACGATGGCGAGAACAAGATCACCGGCCTGAACTACCG
GATCATGCAGAGCGCCATTGCCGTGTACGATAGCGGCGACGATTACGAGGCCAAGCAGCAGTTCAAGCTG
ATGTTCGAGAAGGCCCGGCTGATCGGCAAGGGCACAACAGAGCCTCATCCATTTCTGTACAAGGTGTTCG
CCCGCAGCATCCCCGCCAATGCCGTCGAGTTCTACGAGCGCTACCTGATCGAGCGGAAGTTCTACCTGAC
CGGCCTGTCCAACGAGATCAAGAAAGGCAACAGAGTGGATGTGCCCTTCATCCGGCGGGACCAGAACAAG
TGGAAAACACCCGCCATGAAGACCCTGGGCAGAATCTACAGCGAGGATCTGCCCGTGGAACTGCCCAGAC
AGATGTTCGACAATGAGATCAAGTCCCACCTGAAGTCCCTGCCACAGATGGAAGGCATCGACTTCAACAA
TGCCAACGTGACCTATCTGATCGCCGAGTACATGAAGAGAGTGCTGGACGACGACTTCCAGACCTTCTAC
CAGTGGAACCGCAACTACCGGTACATGGACATGCTTAAGGGCGAGTACGACAGAAAGGGCTCCCTGCAGC
ACTGCTTCACCAGCGTGGAAGAGAGAGAAGGCCTCTGGAAAGAGCGGGCCTCCAGAACAGAGCGGTACAG
AAAGCAGGCCAGCAACAAGATCCGCAGCAACCGGCAGATGAGAAACGCCAGCAGCGAAGAGATCGAGACA
ATCCTGGATAAGCGGCTGAGCAACAGCCGGAACGAGTACCAGAAAAGCGAGAAAGTGATCCGGCGCTACA
GAGTGCAGGATGCCCTGCTGTTTCTGCTGGCCAAAAAGACCCTGACCGAACTGGCCGATTTCGACGGCGA
GAGGTTCAAACTGAAAGAAATCATGCCCGACGCCGAGAAGGGAATCCTGAGCGAGATCATGCCCATGAGC
TTCACCTTCGAGAAAGGCGGCAAGAAGTACACCATCACCAGCGAGGGCATGAAGCTGAAGAACTACGGCG
ACTTCTTTGTGCTGGCTAGCGACAAGAGGATCGGCAACCTGCTGGAACTCGTGGGCAGCGACATCGTGTC
CAAAGAGGATGGCGGTAGTGGAGGAAGCGGGGGGAGCGGAGGGAGTGGTGGATCCGGCGGCTCCATGCAC
GATGCTGTTTTTGGGCAGCCTGGGGGCCTGGGGAACAACATCTATCAGCACAGGTTCAATTTTTTCCCTG
AAAACCCTGCGTTCTCAGCATGGGGGACAAGTGGGTCTCAAGGTCAGCAGACCCAGAGCTCCGCGTATGG
GAGCAGCTACACCTACCCCCCGAGCTCCCTGGGTGGCACGGTGGTTGATGGGCAGCCAGGCTTTCACAGC
GACACCCTCAGCAAGGCCCCCGGGATGAACAGCCTGGAGCAGGGCATGGTTGGCCTGAAGATTGGGGACG
TCAGCTCCTCCGCCGTCGGATCCGATTACAAGGACGACGATGACAAGTAGTGTTTAAACGAATTCGGGCT
CGGTACACGGGGATCCTCTAGAGTCGACCTGCAGGCATGCAAGCTGATCCGGCTGCTAACAAAGCCCGAA
AGGAAGCTGAGTTGGCTGCTGCCACCGCTGAGCAATAACTAGCATAACCCCTTGGGGCGGCCGCTTCGAG
CAGACATGATAAGATACATTGATGAGTTTGGACAAACCACAACTAGAATGCAGTGAAAAAAATGCTTTAT
TTGTGAAATTTGTGATGCTATTGCTTTATTTGTAACCATTATAAGCTGCAATAAACAAGTTAACAACAAC
AATTGCATTCATTTTATGTTTCAGGTTCAGGGGGAGATGTGGGAGGTTTTTTTAAGCAAGTAAAACCTCT
ACAAATGTGGTAAAATCGAATTCTAATGGATCCTCTTTGCGCTTGCGTTTTCCCTTGTCCAGATAGCCCA
GTAGCTGACATTCATCCGGGGTCAGCACCGTTTCTGCGGACTGGCTTTCTACGTGTTCCGCTTCCTTTAG
CAGCCCTTGCGCCCTGAGTGCTTGCGGCAGCGTGAGCTTCAAAAGAATTGCCAGCTGGGGCGCCCTCTGG
TAAGGTTGGGAAGCCCTGCAAAGTAAACTGGATGGCTTTCTTGCCGCCAAGGATCTGATGGCGCAGGGGA
TCAAGATCTGATCAAGAGACAGGATGACGGTCGTTTCGCATGCTTGAACAAGATGGATTGCACGCAGGTT
CTCCGGCCGCTTGGGTGGAGAGGCTATTCGGCTATGACTGGGCACAACAGACAATCGGCTGCTCTGATGC
CGCCGTGTTCCGGCTGTCAGCGCAGGGGCGCCCGGTTCTTTTTGTCAAGACCGACCTGTCCGGTGCCCTG
AATGAACTGCAGGACGAGGCAGCGCGGCTATCGTGGCTGGCCACGACGGGCGTTCCTTGCGCAGCTGTGC
TCGACGTTGTCACTGAAGCGGGAAGGGACTGGCTGCTATTGGGCGAAGTGCCGGGGCAGGATCTCCTGTC
ATCTCACCTTGCTCCTGCCGAGAAAGTATCCATCATGGCTGATGCAATGCGGCGGCTGCATACGCTTGAT
CCGGCTACCTGCCCATTCGACCACCAAGCGAAACATCGCATCGAGCGAGCACGCACTCGGATGGAAGCCG
GTCTTGTCGATCAGGATGATCTGGACGAAGAGCATCAGGGGCTCGCGCCAGCCGAACTGTTCGCCAGGCT
CAAGGCGCGTATGCCGGATGGTGAGGATCTCGTCGTGACTCATGGCGATGCCTGCTTGCCGAATATCATG
GTGGAAAATGGCCGCTTTTCTGGATTCATCGACTGTGGCCGGCTGGGTGTGGCGGACCGCTATCAGGACA
TAGCGTTGGCTACCCGTGATATTGCTGAAGAGCTTGGCGGCGAATGGGCTGACCGCTTCCTCGTGCTTTA
CGGTATCGCCGCTCCCGATTCGCAGCGCATCGCCTTCTATCGCCTTCTTGACGAGTTCTTCTGAGCGGGA
CTCTGGGGTTCGAAATGACCGACCAAGCGACGCCCAACCGGTATCAGCTCACTCAAAGGCGGTAATACGG
TTATCCACAGAATCAGGGGATAACGCAGGAAAGAACATGTGAGCAAAAGGCCAGCAAAAGGCCAGGAACC
GTAAAAAGGCCGCGTTGCTGGCGTTTTTCCATAGGCTCCGCCCCCCTGACGAGCATCACAAAAATCGACG
CTCAAGTCAGAGGTGGCGAAACCCGACAGGACTATAAAGATACCAGGCGTTTCCCCCTGGAAGCTCCCTC
GTGCGCTCTCCTGTTCCGACCCTGCCGCTTACCGGATACCTGTCCGCCTTTCTCCCTTCGGGAAGCGTGG
CGCTTTCTCATAGCTCACGCTGTAGGTATCTCAGTTCGGTGTAGGTCGTTCGCTCCAAGCTGGGCTGTGT
GCACGAACCCCCCGTTCAGCCCGACCGCTGCGCCTTATCCGGTAACTATCGTCTTGAGTCCAACCCGGTA
AGACACGACTTATCGCCACTGGCAGCAGCCACTGGTAACAGGATTAGCAGAGCGAGGTATGTAGGCGGTG
CTACAGAGTTCTTGAAGTGGTGGCCTAACTACGGCTACACTAGAAGGACAGTATTTGGTATCTGCGCTCT
GCTGAAGCCAGTTACCTTCGGAAAAAGAGTTGGTAGCTCTTGATCCGGCAAACAAACCACCGCTGGTAGC
GGTGGTTTTTTTGTTTGCAAGCAGCAGATTACGCGCAGAAAAAAAGGATTTCAAGAAGATCCTTTGATCT
TTTCTACGGGGTCTGACGCTCAGTGGAACGAAAACTCACGTTAAGGGATTTTGGTCATGAGATTATCAAA
AAGGATCTTCACCTAGATCCTTTTATAGTCCGGAAATACAGGAACGCACGCTGGATGGCCCTTCGCTGGG
ATGGTGAAACCATGAAAAATGGCAGCTTCAGTGGATTAAGTGGGGGTAATGTGGCCTGTACCCTCTGGTT
GCATAGGTATTCATACGGTTAAAATTTATCAGGCGCGATTGCGGCAGTTTTTCGGGTGGTTTGTTGCCAT
TTTTACCTGTCTGCTGCCGTGATCGCGCTGAACGCGTTTTAGCGGTGCGTACAATTAAGGGATTATGGTA
AATCCACTTACTGTCTGCCCTCGTAGCCATCGAGATAAACCGCAGTACTCCGGCCACGATGCGTCCGGCG
TAGAGGATCGAGATCT
Features (pLannotate 1.2.2; 15 found; start..end, strand, type, name):
    140..517     +  enhancer       CMV enhancer: human cytomegalovirus immediate early enhancer
    519..718     +  promoter       CMV promoter: human cytomegalovirus (CMV) immediate early promoter
    857..989     +  intron         chimeric intron: chimera between introns from human β-globin and immunoglobulin heavy chain genes
   4055..4357    +  CDS            YTHDF1 (fragment): YTHD1_HUMAN - Also known as C20orf21 From Homo sapiens (Human).
   4364..4387    +  CDS            FLAG: FLAG® epitope tag, followed by an enterokinase cleavage site
   4400..4455    +  misc_feature   MCS: pUC18/19 multiple cloning site
   4462..4511    +  CDS            SET1 (fragment): solubility-enhancement tag derived from T7 phage gene 10B
   4519..4538    +  terminator     T7 terminator (fragment): transcription terminator for bacteriophage T7 RNA polymerase
   4560..4681    -  polyA_signal   SV40 poly(A) signal: SV40 polyadenylation signal
   4704..4772    -  CDS            large T antigen (fragment): large T antigen from SV40 (simian virus 40)
   4793..4945    -  CDS            tnpA (fragment): TN5P_ECOLX - Also known as tnp. Experimental evidence at protein level: Swiss-Prot protein existence level 1. Mediates transposition of transposon Tn5 by a 'cut and paste' mechanism. First, the monomeric transposase binds the 19 bp inverted DNA repeats flanking the transposon. Then, dimerization of the DNA- bound transposase creates a synaptic DNA complex. After nicking of the first DNA strand, excision of the transposon proceeds through a series of intermediates. The transposase then mediates the insertion of the transposon at a new site by strand transfer. The activity of the wild- type tran
   4947..5048    +  CDS            tnpA (fragment): TN5P_ECOLX - Also known as tnp. Experimental evidence at protein level: Swiss-Prot protein existence level 1. Mediates transposition of transposon Tn5 by a 'cut and paste' mechanism. First, the monomeric transposase binds the 19 bp inverted DNA repeats flanking the transposon. Then, dimerization of the DNA- bound transposase creates a synaptic DNA complex. After nicking of the first DNA strand, excision of the transposon proceeds through a series of intermediates. The transposase then mediates the insertion of the transposon at a new site by strand transfer. The activity of the wild- type tran
   5080..5874    +  CDS            NeoR/KanR: aminoglycoside phosphotransferase from Tn5; aph(3')-II (or nptII); confers resistance to neomycin, kanamycin, and G418 (Geneticin®)
   6046..6634    -  rep_origin     ori: high-copy-number ColE1/pMB1/pBR322/pUC origin of replication
   6750..7033    +  misc_feature   cer region: ColE1-derived recombination site that helps to maintain plasmids as monomers
