>Addgene plasmid #119857 | Cmv d0 dPspCas13b-GGS-NYTHDF1(100-200) | addgene full sequence | sequence record 231782 | Addgene NGS Result
CATAAATCAATATTGGCTATTGGCCATTGCATACGTTGTATCTATATCATAATATGTACATTTATATTGG
CTCATGTCCAATATGACCGCCATGTTGGCATTGATTATTGACTAGTTATTAATAGTAATCAATTACGGGG
TCATTAGTTCATAGCCCATATATGGAGTTCCGCGTTACATAACTTACGGTAAATGGCCCGCCTGGCTGAC
CGCCCAACGACCCCCGCCCATTGACGTCAATAATGACGTATGTTCCCATAGTAACGCCAATAGGGACTTT
CCATTGACGTCAATGGGTGGAGTATTTACGGTAAACTGCCCACTTGGCAGTACATCAAGTGTATCATATG
CCAAGTCCGCCCCCTATTGACGTCAATGACGGTAAATGGCCCGCCTGGCATTATGCCCAGTACATGACCT
TACGGGACTTTCCTAATTGGCAGTACATCTACGTATTAGTCATCGCTATTACCATGGTGATGCGGTTTTG
GCAGTACACCAATGGGCGTGGATAGCGGTTTGACTCACGGGGATTTCCAAGTCTCCACCCCATTGACGTC
AATGGGAGTTTGTTTTGGCACCAAAATCAACGGGACTTTCCAAAATGTCGTAATAACCCCGCCCCGTTGA
CGCAAATGGGCGGTAGGCGTGTACGGTGGGAGGTCTATATAAGCAGAGCTGGTTTAGTGAACCGTCAGAT
CACTAGAAGCTTTATTGCGGTAGTTTATCACAGTTAAATTGCTAACGCAGTCAGTGCTTCTGACACAACA
GTCTCGAACTTAAGCTGCAGAAGTTGGTCGTGAGGCACTGGGCAGGTAAGTATCAAGGTTACAAGACAGG
TTTAAGGAGACCAATAGAAACTGGGCTTGTCGAGACAGAGAAGACTCTTGCGTTTCTGATAGGCACCTAT
TGGTCTTACTGACATCCACTTTGCCTTTCTCTCCACAGGTGTCCACTCCCAGTTCAATTACAGCTCTTAA
GGCAGATCACTAGAAGCTTACGCTACCACCATGAACATCCCCGCTCTGGTGGAAAACCAGAAGAAGTACT
TTGGCACCTACAGCGTGATGGCCATGCTGAACGCTCAGACCGTGCTGGACCACATCCAGAAGGTGGCCGA
TATTGAGGGCGAGCAGAACGAGAACAACGAGAATCTGTGGTTTCACCCCGTGATGAGCCACCTGTACAAC
GCCAAGAACGGCTACGACAAGCAGCCCGAGAAAACCATGTTCATCATCGAGCGGCTGCAGAGCTACTTCC
CATTCCTGAAGATCATGGCCGAGAACCAGAGAGAGTACAGCAACGGCAAGTACAAGCAGAACCGCGTGGA
AGTGAACAGCAACGACATCTTCGAGGTGCTGAAGCGCGCCTTCGGCGTGCTGAAGATGTACAGGGACCTG
ACCAACGCATACAAGACCTACGAGGAAAAGCTGAACGACGGCTGCGAGTTCCTGACCAGCACAGAGCAAC
CTCTGAGCGGCATGATCAACAACTACTACACAGTGGCCCTGCGGAACATGAACGAGAGATACGGCTACAA
GACAGAGGACCTGGCCTTCATCCAGGACAAGCGGTTCAAGTTCGTGAAGGACGCCTACGGCAAGAAAAAG
TCCCAAGTGAATACCGGATTCTTCCTGAGCCTGCAGGACTACAACGGCGACACACAGAAGAAGCTGCACC
TGAGCGGAGTGGGAATCGCCCTGCTGATCTGCCTGTTCCTGGACAAGCAGTACATCAACATCTTTCTGAG
CAGGCTGCCCATCTTCTCCAGCTACAATGCCCAGAGCGAGGAACGGCGGATCATCATCAGATCCTTCGGT
ATCAACAGCATCAAGCTGCCCAAGGACCGGATCCACAGCGAGAAGTCCAACAAGAGCGTGGCCATGGATA
TGCTCAACGAAGTGAAGCGGTGCCCCGACGAGCTGTTCACAACACTGTCTGCCGAGAAGCAGTCCCGGTT
CAGAATCATCAGCGACGACCACAATGAAGTGCTGATGAAGCGGAGCAGCGACAGATTCGTGCCTCTGCTG
CTGCAGTATATCGATTACGGCAAGCTGTTCGACCACATCAGGTTCCACGTGAACATGGGCAAGCTGAGAT
ACCTGCTGAAGGCCGACAAGACCTGCATCGACGGCCAGACCAGAGTCAGAGTGATCGAGCAGCCCCTGAA
CGGCTTCGGCAGACTGGAAGAGGCCGAGACAATGCGGAAGCAAGAGAACGGCACCTTCGGCAACAGCGGC
ATCCGGATCAGAGACTTCGAGAACATGAAGCGGGACGACGCCAATCCTGCCAACTATCCCTACATCGTGG
ACACCTACACACACTACATCCTGGAAAACAACAAGGTCGAGATGTTTATCAACGACAAAGAGGACAGCGC
CCCACTGCTGCCCGTGATCGAGGATGATAGATACGTGGTCAAGACAATCCCCAGCTGCCGGATGAGCACC
CTGGAAATTCCAGCCATGGCCTTCCACATGTTTCTGTTCGGCAGCAAGAAAACCGAGAAGCTGATCGTGG
ACGTGCACAACCGGTACAAGAGACTGTTCCAGGCCATGCAGAAAGAAGAAGTGACCGCCGAGAATATCGC
CAGCTTCGGAATCGCCGAGAGCGACCTGCCTCAGAAGATCCTGGATCTGATCAGCGGCAATGCCCACGGC
AAGGATGTGGACGCCTTCATCAGACTGACCGTGGACGACATGCTGACCGACACCGAGCGGAGAATCAAGA
GATTCAAGGACGACCGGAAGTCCATTCGGAGCGCCGACAACAAGATGGGAAAGAGAGGCTTCAAGCAGAT
CTCCACAGGCAAGCTGGCCGACTTCCTGGCCAAGGACATCGTGCTGTTTCAGCCCAGCGTGAACGATGGC
GAGAACAAGATCACCGGCCTGAACTACCGGATCATGCAGAGCGCCATTGCCGTGTACGATAGCGGCGACG
ATTACGAGGCCAAGCAGCAGTTCAAGCTGATGTTCGAGAAGGCCCGGCTGATCGGCAAGGGCACAACAGA
GCCTCATCCATTTCTGTACAAGGTGTTCGCCCGCAGCATCCCCGCCAATGCCGTCGAGTTCTACGAGCGC
TACCTGATCGAGCGGAAGTTCTACCTGACCGGCCTGTCCAACGAGATCAAGAAAGGCAACAGAGTGGATG
TGCCCTTCATCCGGCGGGACCAGAACAAGTGGAAAACACCCGCCATGAAGACCCTGGGCAGAATCTACAG
CGAGGATCTGCCCGTGGAACTGCCCAGACAGATGTTCGACAATGAGATCAAGTCCCACCTGAAGTCCCTG
CCACAGATGGAAGGCATCGACTTCAACAATGCCAACGTGACCTATCTGATCGCCGAGTACATGAAGAGAG
TGCTGGACGACGACTTCCAGACCTTCTACCAGTGGAACCGCAACTACCGGTACATGGACATGCTTAAGGG
CGAGTACGACAGAAAGGGCTCCCTGCAGCACTGCTTCACCAGCGTGGAAGAGAGAGAAGGCCTCTGGAAA
GAGCGGGCCTCCAGAACAGAGCGGTACAGAAAGCAGGCCAGCAACAAGATCCGCAGCAACCGGCAGATGA
GAAACGCCAGCAGCGAAGAGATCGAGACAATCCTGGATAAGCGGCTGAGCAACAGCCGGAACGAGTACCA
GAAAAGCGAGAAAGTGATCCGGCGCTACAGAGTGCAGGATGCCCTGCTGTTTCTGCTGGCCAAAAAGACC
CTGACCGAACTGGCCGATTTCGACGGCGAGAGGTTCAAACTGAAAGAAATCATGCCCGACGCCGAGAAGG
GAATCCTGAGCGAGATCATGCCCATGAGCTTCACCTTCGAGAAAGGCGGCAAGAAGTACACCATCACCAG
CGAGGGCATGAAGCTGAAGAACTACGGCGACTTCTTTGTGCTGGCTAGCGACAAGAGGATCGGCAACCTG
CTGGAACTCGTGGGCAGCGACATCGTGTCCAAAGAGGATGGCGGTAGTGGAGGAAGCGGGGGGAGCGGAG
GGAGTGGTGGATCCGGCGGCTCCATGCACGATGCTGTTTTTGGGCAGCCTGGGGGCCTGGGGAACAACAT
CTATCAGCACAGGTTCAATTTTTTCCCTGAAAACCCTGCGTTCTCAGCATGGGGGACAAGTGGGTCTCAA
GGTCAGCAGACCCAGAGCTCCGCGTATGGGAGCAGCTACACCTACCCCCCGAGCTCCCTGGGTGGCACGG
TGGTTGATGGGCAGCCAGGCTTTCACAGCGACACCCTCAGCAAGGCCCCCGGGATGAACAGCCTGGAGCA
GGGCATGGTTGGCCTGAAGATTGGGGACGTCAGCTCCTCCGCCGTCGGATCCGATTACAAGGACGACGAT
GACAAGTAGTGTTTAAACGAATTCGGGCTCGGTACACGGGGATCCTCTAGAGTCGACCTGCAGGCATGCA
AGCTGATCCGGCTGCTAACAAAGCCCGAAAGGAAGCTGAGTTGGCTGCTGCCACCGCTGAGCAATAACTA
GCATAACCCCTTGGGGCGGCCGCTTCGAGCAGACATGATAAGATACATTGATGAGTTTGGACAAACCACA
ACTAGAATGCAGTGAAAAAAATGCTTTATTTGTGAAATTTGTGATGCTATTGCTTTATTTGTAACCATTA
TAAGCTGCAATAAACAAGTTAACAACAACAATTGCATTCATTTTATGTTTCAGGTTCAGGGGGAGATGTG
GGAGGTTTTTTTAAGCAAGTAAAACCTCTACAAATGTGGTAAAATCGAATTCTAATGGATCCTCTTTGCG
CTTGCGTTTTCCCTTGTCCAGATAGCCCAGTAGCTGACATTCATCCGGGGTCAGCACCGTTTCTGCGGAC
TGGCTTTCTACGTGTTCCGCTTCCTTTAGCAGCCCTTGCGCCCTGAGTGCTTGCGGCAGCGTGAGCTTCA
AAAGAATTGCCAGCTGGGGCGCCCTCTGGTAAGGTTGGGAAGCCCTGCAAAGTAAACTGGATGGCTTTCT
TGCCGCCAAGGATCTGATGGCGCAGGGGATCAAGATCTGATCAAGAGACAGGATGACGGTCGTTTCGCAT
GCTTGAACAAGATGGATTGCACGCAGGTTCTCCGGCCGCTTGGGTGGAGAGGCTATTCGGCTATGACTGG
GCACAACAGACAATCGGCTGCTCTGATGCCGCCGTGTTCCGGCTGTCAGCGCAGGGGCGCCCGGTTCTTT
TTGTCAAGACCGACCTGTCCGGTGCCCTGAATGAACTGCAGGACGAGGCAGCGCGGCTATCGTGGCTGGC
CACGACGGGCGTTCCTTGCGCAGCTGTGCTCGACGTTGTCACTGAAGCGGGAAGGGACTGGCTGCTATTG
GGCGAAGTGCCGGGGCAGGATCTCCTGTCATCTCACCTTGCTCCTGCCGAGAAAGTATCCATCATGGCTG
ATGCAATGCGGCGGCTGCATACGCTTGATCCGGCTACCTGCCCATTCGACCACCAAGCGAAACATCGCAT
CGAGCGAGCACGCACTCGGATGGAAGCCGGTCTTGTCGATCAGGATGATCTGGACGAAGAGCATCAGGGG
CTCGCGCCAGCCGAACTGTTCGCCAGGCTCAAGGCGCGTATGCCGGATGGTGAGGATCTCGTCGTGACTC
ATGGCGATGCCTGCTTGCCGAATATCATGGTGGAAAATGGCCGCTTTTCTGGATTCATCGACTGTGGCCG
GCTGGGTGTGGCGGACCGCTATCAGGACATAGCGTTGGCTACCCGTGATATTGCTGAAGAGCTTGGCGGC
GAATGGGCTGACCGCTTCCTCGTGCTTTACGGTATCGCCGCTCCCGATTCGCAGCGCATCGCCTTCTATC
GCCTTCTTGACGAGTTCTTCTGAGCGGGACTCTGGGGTTCGAAATGACCGACCAAGCGACGCCCAACCGG
TATCAGCTCACTCAAAGGCGGTAATACGGTTATCCACAGAATCAGGGGATAACGCAGGAAAGAACATGTG
AGCAAAAGGCCAGCAAAAGGCCAGGAACCGTAAAAAGGCCGCGTTGCTGGCGTTTTTCCATAGGCTCCGC
CCCCCTGACGAGCATCACAAAAATCGACGCTCAAGTCAGAGGTGGCGAAACCCGACAGGACTATAAAGAT
ACCAGGCGTTTCCCCCTGGAAGCTCCCTCGTGCGCTCTCCTGTTCCGACCCTGCCGCTTACCGGATACCT
GTCCGCCTTTCTCCCTTCGGGAAGCGTGGCGCTTTCTCATAGCTCACGCTGTAGGTATCTCAGTTCGGTG
TAGGTCGTTCGCTCCAAGCTGGGCTGTGTGCACGAACCCCCCGTTCAGCCCGACCGCTGCGCCTTATCCG
GTAACTATCGTCTTGAGTCCAACCCGGTAAGACACGACTTATCGCCACTGGCAGCAGCCACTGGTAACAG
GATTAGCAGAGCGAGGTATGTAGGCGGTGCTACAGAGTTCTTGAAGTGGTGGCCTAACTACGGCTACACT
AGAAGGACAGTATTTGGTATCTGCGCTCTGCTGAAGCCAGTTACCTTCGGAAAAAGAGTTGGTAGCTCTT
GATCCGGCAAACAAACCACCGCTGGTAGCGGTGGTTTTTTTGTTTGCAAGCAGCAGATTACGCGCAGAAA
AAAAGGATTTCAAGAAGATCCTTTGATCTTTTCTACGGGGTCTGACGCTCAGTGGAACGAAAACTCACGT
TAAGGGATTTTGGTCATGAGATTATCAAAAAGGATCTTCACCTAGATCCTTTTATAGTCCGGAAATACAG
GAACGCACGCTGGATGGCCCTTCGCTGGGATGGTGAAACCATGAAAAATGGCAGCTTCAGTGGATTAAGT
GGGGGTAATGTGGCCTGTACCCTCTGGTTGCATAGGTATTCATACGGTTAAAATTTATCAGGCGCGATTG
CGGCAGTTTTTCGGGTGGTTTGTTGCCATTTTTACCTGTCTGCTGCCGTGATCGCGCTGAACGCGTTTTA
GCGGTGCGTACAATTAAGGGATTATGGTAAATCCACTTACTGTCTGCCCTCGTAGCCATCGAGATAAACC
GCAGTACTCCGGCCACGATGCGTCCGGCGTAGAGGATCGAGATCTTCAATATTGGCCATTAGCCATATTA
TTCATTGGTTATATAG
Features (pLannotate 1.2.2; 15 found; start..end, strand, type, name):
     99..476     +  enhancer       CMV enhancer: human cytomegalovirus immediate early enhancer
    478..677     +  promoter       CMV promoter: human cytomegalovirus (CMV) immediate early promoter
    816..948     +  intron         chimeric intron: chimera between introns from human β-globin and immunoglobulin heavy chain genes
   4014..4316    +  CDS            YTHDF1 (fragment): YTHD1_HUMAN - Also known as C20orf21 From Homo sapiens (Human).
   4323..4346    +  CDS            FLAG: FLAG® epitope tag, followed by an enterokinase cleavage site
   4359..4414    +  misc_feature   MCS: pUC18/19 multiple cloning site
   4421..4470    +  CDS            SET1 (fragment): solubility-enhancement tag derived from T7 phage gene 10B
   4478..4497    +  terminator     T7 terminator (fragment): transcription terminator for bacteriophage T7 RNA polymerase
   4519..4640    -  polyA_signal   SV40 poly(A) signal: SV40 polyadenylation signal
   4663..4731    -  CDS            large T antigen (fragment): large T antigen from SV40 (simian virus 40)
   4752..4904    -  CDS            tnpA (fragment): TN5P_ECOLX - Also known as tnp. Experimental evidence at protein level: Swiss-Prot protein existence level 1. Mediates transposition of transposon Tn5 by a 'cut and paste' mechanism. First, the monomeric transposase binds the 19 bp inverted DNA repeats flanking the transposon. Then, dimerization of the DNA- bound transposase creates a synaptic DNA complex. After nicking of the first DNA strand, excision of the transposon proceeds through a series of intermediates. The transposase then mediates the insertion of the transposon at a new site by strand transfer. The activity of the wild- type tran
   4906..5007    +  CDS            tnpA (fragment): TN5P_ECOLX - Also known as tnp. Experimental evidence at protein level: Swiss-Prot protein existence level 1. Mediates transposition of transposon Tn5 by a 'cut and paste' mechanism. First, the monomeric transposase binds the 19 bp inverted DNA repeats flanking the transposon. Then, dimerization of the DNA- bound transposase creates a synaptic DNA complex. After nicking of the first DNA strand, excision of the transposon proceeds through a series of intermediates. The transposase then mediates the insertion of the transposon at a new site by strand transfer. The activity of the wild- type tran
   5039..5833    +  CDS            NeoR/KanR: aminoglycoside phosphotransferase from Tn5; aph(3')-II (or nptII); confers resistance to neomycin, kanamycin, and G418 (Geneticin®)
   6005..6593    -  rep_origin     ori: high-copy-number ColE1/pMB1/pBR322/pUC origin of replication
   6709..6992    +  misc_feature   cer region: ColE1-derived recombination site that helps to maintain plasmids as monomers
