[The description below was written by a language model from this plasmid's Addgene catalogue record and pLannotate feature annotations shown in this document.]
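Description:
Cmv d0 dPspCas13b-GGS-NYTHDF1(100-200) is a 7,086-bp mammalian expression and CRISPR plasmid built on the "cmv d0" backbone. It is propagated in E. coli through a high-copy ColE1/pUC-type origin. A ColE1 cer site, which helps resolve plasmid multimers into monomers, is also present. Selection is by kanamycin through the Tn5-derived NeoR/KanR (aph(3')-II) gene. No eukaryotic promoter is annotated upstream of this marker, so the record does not establish whether it could be used for G418 selection in mammalian cells. The short tnpA and SV40 large T antigen fragments appear to be remnants of the Tn5 and SV40 sequences from which the backbone was assembled.

The expression cassette uses the human CMV immediate-early enhancer and promoter followed by a chimeric β-globin/immunoglobulin intron, which generally improves transcript processing and expression. The insert was assembled by Gibson cloning. By its name, it encodes catalytically inactive PspCas13b (dCas13b) joined by a GGS linker to an N-terminal subdomain, residues 100–200, of the human m6A reader protein YTHDF1. The annotation tool identified the YTHDF1 fragment and a FLAG epitope directly after it, but not the dCas13b portion. That portion presumably occupies the roughly 3-kb unannotated stretch between the intron and YTHDF1. Downstream lie a pUC-type multiple cloning site, small T7-derived fragments and an SV40 poly(A) signal annotated on the opposite strand. The depositor and repository sequences give the same feature set, offset only by their starting coordinate.

According to the associated publication, constructs of this type tether m6A reader domains to chosen transcripts through guide RNA-programmed dCas13b, to study epitranscriptomic regulation of single RNAs. This one tests the 100–200 subdomain. No guide RNA cassette is annotated in this plasmid.
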