Addgene plasmid #119857: Cmv d0 dPspCas13b-GGS-NYTHDF1(100-200)
Purpose: Cmv d0 dPspCas13b-GGS-NYTHDF1(100-200) (YTHDF1 100-200 subdomain)
Depositing lab: Bryan Dickinson. Publication: Targeted m(6)A Reader Proteins To Study Epitranscriptomic Regulation of Single RNAs. Rauch S, He C, Dickinson BC. J Am Chem Soc. 2018 Sep 26;140(38):11974-11981. doi: 10.1021/jacs.8b05012. Epub 2018 Sep 18. PubMed 30183280.
Backbone
  Vector backbone: cmv d0
  Vector type: Mammalian Expression, CRISPR
Growth in bacteria
  Bacterial resistance: Kanamycin, 50 μg/mL
  Growth temperature: 37°C
  Growth strain: DH5alpha
  Copy number: Unknown
Gene/Insert
  Gene/Insert name: dCas13b-GGS-NYTHDF1(100-200)
  Cloning method: Gibson Cloning
  Sequencing primers: 5′ AGTTAAATTGCTAACGCAGTCA; 3′ CAGCAGCCAACTCAGCTTCCTTTCGGGCTT
Terms and licenses: Academic/Nonprofit Terms; Industry Terms: Not Available to Industry
How to cite: Cmv d0 dPspCas13b-GGS-NYTHDF1(100-200) was a gift from Bryan Dickinson (Addgene plasmid # 119857 ; http://n2t.net/addgene:119857 ; RRID:Addgene_119857)
